Addgene plasmid #176462: pGFP-Ub-VPS13D
Purpose: expressing GFP-Ub marked VPS13D in mammalian cells. GFP-Ub will be cleaved by DUBs to express untagged VPS13D
Depositing lab: Richard Youle. Depositing organization: National Institute of Neurological Disorders and Strokes (NINDS). Publication: VPS13D promotes peroxisome biogenesis. Baldwin HA, Wang C, Kanfer G, Shah HV, Velayos-Baeza A, Dulovic-Mahlow M, Bruggemann N, Anding A, Baehrecke EH, Maric D, Prinz WA, Youle RJ. J Cell Biol. 2021 May 3;220(5). pii: 212018. doi: 10.1083/jcb.202001188. PubMed 33891012.
Backbone
  Vector backbone: pEGFP-C1
  Backbone manufacturer: Clontech
  Backbone size w/o insert (bp): 3679
  Total vector size (bp): 18015
  Vector type: Mammalian Expression
Growth in bacteria
  Bacterial resistance: Kanamycin, 50 μg/mL
  Growth temperature: 37°C
  Growth strain: DH5alpha
  Copy number: High Copy
Gene/Insert
  Gene/Insert name: VPS13D (alt name: SCAR4)
  Species: H. sapiens (human)
  GenBank ID: NM_015378 ENSG00000048707
  Entrez Gene: VPS13D (a.k.a. BLTP5D, SCAR4)
  Promoter: CMV
  Tag / fusion protein: GFP-Ub (N terminal on insert)
  Cloning method: Gibson Cloning
  Sequencing primers: 5′ AGAAGCGCGATCACATGG; 3′ CATTTTATGTTTCAGGTTCAGGG
Terms and licenses: Academic/Nonprofit Terms; Industry Terms: Not Available to Industry
Depositor comments: GFP-Ub-VPS13D will be translated into one fusion protein. However, endogenous DUBs will cleave it into GFP-Ub and VPS13D fragments. GFP-Ub hence acts as a fluorescent reporter for VPS13D expression.
How to cite: pGFP-Ub-VPS13D was a gift from Richard Youle (Addgene plasmid # 176462 ; http://n2t.net/addgene:176462 ; RRID:Addgene_176462)
