[The description below was written by a language model from this plasmid's Addgene catalogue record and pLannotate feature annotations shown in this document.]
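Description:
pGFP-Ub-VPS13D is a mammalian expression plasmid of about 18 kb built on the pEGFP-C1 backbone, into which the full-length human VPS13D coding sequence (also known as SCAR4 or BLTP5D) was inserted by Gibson assembly. It is propagated in E. coli as a high-copy plasmid through a ColE1/pUC-type origin and selected with kanamycin. The single NeoR/KanR (Tn5 aminoglycoside phosphotransferase) gene is preceded by both a bacterial bla promoter and the SV40 enhancer/early promoter and is terminated by the HSV TK polyadenylation signal, so it can also confer G418 resistance in mammalian cells. An f1 origin from the backbone is also present. Short annotations for SV40 large T antigen and ble are fragment matches within backbone sequence rather than functional genes.

The expression cassette is driven by the CMV immediate early enhancer and promoter and ends at the SV40 poly(A) signal. It encodes one continuous open reading frame: EGFP, a short remnant of the multiple cloning site acting as a linker, a ubiquitin unit, and then the roughly 13 kb VPS13D coding sequence. The polypeptide is translated as a single GFP-Ub-VPS13D fusion, but endogenous deubiquitinating enzymes cleave after the ubiquitin moiety, releasing GFP-Ub and untagged VPS13D. This design lets green fluorescence report which cells express the transgene, without leaving a bulky tag on the very large VPS13D protein that might perturb its function. The plasmid is intended for expressing untagged VPS13D in mammalian cells, and the associated work concerns the role of VPS13D in peroxisome biogenesis.
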