Features (pLannotate 1.2.2; 15 found; start..end, strand, type, name):
     61..364     +  enhancer       CMV enhancer: human cytomegalovirus immediate early enhancer
    365..568     +  promoter       CMV promoter: human cytomegalovirus (CMV) immediate early promoter
    613..1329    +  CDS            EGFP: EGFP is a basic (constitutively fluorescent) green fluorescent protein published in 1996, derived from Aequorea victoria. It is reported to be a rapidly-maturing weak dimer with moderate acid sensitivity.
   1330..1359    +  misc_feature   MCS (fragment): multiple cloning site
   1399..1587    +  CDS            UBIQ_LUMTE: Experimental evidence at protein level: Swiss-Prot protein existence level 1. Ubiquitin exists either covalently attached to another protein, or free (unanchored). When covalently bound, it is conjugated to target proteins via an isopeptide bond either as a monomer (monoubiquitin), a polymer linked via different Lys residues of the ubiquitin (polyubiquitin chains) or a linear polymer linked via the initiator Met of the ubiquitin (linear polyubiquitin chains). Polyubiquitin chains, when attached to a target protein, have different functions depending on the Lys residue of the ubiquitin that is
   1594..14682   +  CDS            VPS13D: VP13D_HUMAN - Also known as KIAA0453 From Homo sapiens (Human).
  14696..14780   +  CDS            large T antigen (fragment): large T antigen from SV40 (simian virus 40)
  14803..14924   +  polyA_signal   SV40 poly(A) signal: SV40 polyadenylation signal
  14958..15386   -  rep_origin     f1 ori (sequence partly withheld): f1 bacteriophage origin of replication; arrow indicates direction of (+) strand synthesis
  15413..15517   +  promoter       AmpR promoter: bla
  15519..15876   +  promoter       SV40 promoter: SV40 enhancer and early promoter
  15911..16705   +  CDS            NeoR/KanR: aminoglycoside phosphotransferase from Tn5; aph(3')-II (or nptII); confers resistance to neomycin, kanamycin, and G418 (Geneticin®)
  16726..16878   +  CDS            ble (fragment): BLE_KLEPN - Experimental evidence at protein level: Swiss-Prot protein existence level 1. Binding protein with a strong affinity to the bleomycin family of antibiotics. Binds to CL990; an antimitotic-antibiotic compound. From Klebsiella pneumoniae.
  16937..16984   +  polyA_signal   HSV TK poly(A) signal: herpes simplex virus thymidine kinase polyadenylation signal (Cole and Stacy, 1985)
  17313..17901   +  rep_origin     ori: high-copy-number ColE1/pMB1/pBR322/pUC origin of replication
>Addgene plasmid #176462 | pGFP-Ub-VPS13D | addgene full sequence | sequence record 356897 | Addgene NGS Result
TAGTTATTAATAGTAATCAATTACGGGGTCATTAGTTCATAGCCCATATATGGAGTTCCGCGTTACATAA
CTTACGGTAAATGGCCCGCCTGGCTGACCGCCCAACGACCCCCGCCCATTGACGTCAATAATGACGTATG
TTCCCATAGTAACGCCAATAGGGACTTTCCATTGACGTCAATGGGTGGAGTATTTACGGTAAACTGCCCA
CTTGGCAGTACATCAAGTGTATCATATGCCAAGTACGCCCCCTATTGACGTCAATGACGGTAAATGGCCC
GCCTGGCATTATGCCCAGTACATGACCTTATGGGACTTTCCTACTTGGCAGTACATCTACGTATTAGTCA
TCGCTATTACCATGGTGATGCGGTTTTGGCAGTACATCAATGGGCGTGGATAGCGGTTTGACTCACGGGG
ATTTCCAAGTCTCCACCCCATTGACGTCAATGGGAGTTTGTTTTGGCACCAAAATCAACGGGACTTTCCA
AAATGTCGTAACAACTCCGCCCCATTGACGCAAATGGGCGGTAGGCGTGTACGGTGGGAGGTCTATATAA
GCAGAGCTGGTTTAGTGAACCGTCAGATCCGCTAGCGCTACCGGTCGCCACCATGGTGAGCAAGGGCGAG
GAGCTGTTCACCGGGGTGGTGCCCATCCTGGTCGAGCTGGACGGCGACGTAAACGGCCACAAGTTCAGCG
TGTCCGGCGAGGGCGAGGGCGATGCCACCTACGGCAAGCTGACCCTGAAGTTCATCTGCACCACCGGCAA
GCTGCCCGTGCCCTGGCCCACCCTCGTGACCACCCTGACCTACGGCGTGCAGTGCTTCAGCCGCTACCCC
GACCACATGAAGCAGCACGACTTCTTCAAGTCCGCCATGCCCGAAGGCTACGTCCAGGAGCGCACCATCT
TCTTCAAGGACGACGGCAACTACAAGACCCGCGCCGAGGTGAAGTTCGAGGGCGACACCCTGGTGAACCG
CATCGAGCTGAAGGGCATCGACTTCAAGGAGGACGGCAACATCCTGGGGCACAAGCTGGAGTACAACTAC
AACAGCCACAACGTCTATATCATGGCCGACAAGCAGAAGAACGGCATCAAGGTGAACTTCAAGATCCGCC
ACAACATCGAGGACGGCAGCGTGCAGCTCGCCGACCACTACCAGCAGAACACCCCCATCGGCGACGGCCC
CGTGCTGCTGCCCGACAACCACTACCTGAGCACCCAGTCCGCCCTGAGCAAAGACCCCAACGAGAAGCGC
GATCACATGGTCCTGCTGGAGTTCGTGACCGCCGCCGGGATCACTCTCGGCATGGACGAGCTGTACAAGT
CCGGACTCAGATCTCGAGCTCAAGCTTCGGGCCGCCTGCAGATCTTCGTGAAGACTCTGACTGGTAAGAC
CATCACCCTCGAGGTTGAGCCCAGTGACACCATTGAGAATGTCAAGGCAAAGATCCAAGATAAGGAAGGC
ATCCCTCCTGACCAGCAGAGGCTGATCTTTGCTGGAAAACAGCTGGAAGATGGGCGCACCCTGTCTGACT
ACAACATCCAGAAAGAGTCCACCCTGCACCTGGTACTCCGTCTCAGAGGTGGGATGTTGGAAGGCCTTGT
AGCCTGGGTTCTCAATACCTATTTGGGAAAATATGTCAATAACCTGAACACTGACCAGCTCTCAGTTGCA
CTTCTCAAAGGTGCTGTTGAATTAGAAAACTTGCCATTAAAGAAAGATGCCTTGAAAGAATTGGAATTAC
CATTTGAAGTCAAAGCTGGCTTCATTGGGAAAGTAACCCTTCAGATTCCCTTTTATCGCCCCCATGTGGA
CCCTTGGGTGATCTCCATCTCCAGCCTTCACTTAATTGGAGCCCCAGAGAAAATACAGGATTTCAATGAT
GAAAAGGAGAAGCTGTTGGAAAGGGAACGTAAGAAAGCACTACTTCAAGCCCTGGAGGAGAAATGGAAGA
ATGACCGCCAGCAGAAAGGGGAGTCCTATTGGTATTCAGTTACCGCCTCCGTAGTTACAAGGATTGTGGA
GAATATTGAATTAAAAATTCAAGATGTCCATTTACGCTTTGAAGATGGTGTCACCAATCCCTCCCATCCT
TTTGCTTTTGGCATCTGCATTAAGAATGTGTCCATGCAAAATGCTGTGAATGAGCCTGTACAGAAACTAA
TGCGGAAAAAGCAATTAGACGTAGCAGAATTTAGCATCTATTGGGATGTCGATTGCACTTTACTGGGGGA
TTTGCCTCAGATGGAGTTACAGGAGGCCATGGCCAGGAGCATGGAGAGTCGCAGCCATCACTACGTCCTG
GAGCCTGTGTTTGCATCTGCTCTTTTGAAGAGAAACTGCTCCAAGAAGCCCCTGCGGTCTCGGCACAGTC
CCCGTATTGATTGTGATATTCAGCTGGAGACCATTCCCTTGAAACTCTCTCAGCTGCAATACCGGCAAAT
CATGGAATTCCTCAAGGAGCTGGAACGAAAGGAGAGGCAGGTGAAGTTCCGAAGGTGGAAACCCAAGGTG
GCGATATCTAAGAACTGCCGAGAATGGTGGTATTTTGCTTTGAATGCTAACTTGTATGAGATCAGAGAGC
AGAGGAAACGTTGCACCTGGGACTTTATGTTGCACCGCGCTCGTGATGCTGTATCTTACACTGACAAATA
TTTCAACAAGTTAAAAGGAGGCCTGCTGTCCACAGATGACAAGGAGGAAATGTGTCGGATTGAAGAGGAA
CAGAGCTTTGAGGAATTGAAGATTTTGCGTGAACTGGTTCATGATCGATTTCACAAACAGGAAGAACTAG
CAGAGAGTCTGCGGGAGCCTCAGTTTGATTCTCCAGGAGCCTGTCCGGGAGCCCCAGAACCCGGTGGAGG
CAGTGGGATGCTGCAGTATCTCCAGTCCTGGTTTCCTGGATGGGGTGGCTGGTACGGGCAGCAGACCCCA
GAAGGGAATGTGGTTGAGGGACTGTCAGCAGAGCAACAGGAGCAGTGGATTCCTGAAGAGATCCTGGGCA
CTGAGGAGTTTTTTGACCCCACTGCAGATGCCTCGTGTATGAACACGTATACAAAGCGAGATCATGTCTT
TGCCAAACTGAATTTGCAGTTGCAGCGAGGTACAGTGACTCTGTTACACAAGGAGCAAGGAACTCCTCAA
ATGAATGAAAGTGCTTTCATGCAGCTCGAGTTTTCAGATGTAAAACTTCTAGCAGAGTCTCTTCCTCGAA
GAAATTCCTCGTTGCTTTCAGTCCGGTTGGGTGGACTGTTTCTTCGAGACCTGGCTACAGAAGGAACTAT
GTTTCCTCTTCTAGTCTTCCCTAATCCACAAAAAGAAGTTGGCAGAGTCTCACAATCTTTTGGTCTACAA
ACTACATCTGCAGACAGAAGTGATCATTACCCAGCTGCAGATCCAGATGGCCCCGTTTTTGAGATGCTGT
ATGAGAGAAATCCGGCGCACAGCCACTTTGAGAGGCGGCTCAATGTCAGCACAAGGCCCTTGAACATCAT
ATACAATCCGCAGGCCATTAAAAAAGTAGCAGACTTTTTCTACAAGGGAAAGGTTCATACCTCAGGTTTT
GGTTATCAGTCTGAACTTGAGCTGAGAGTGGCTGAAGCTGCCCGAAGACAATATAACAAGCTGAAGATGC
AGACCAAGGCAGAAATCCGGCAAACTCTTGATCGTTTGCTAGTGGGTGATTTCATTGAGGAGAGTAAACG
ATGGACCGTGCGGCTGGATATTTCTGCCCCTCAGGTGATATTTCCTGATGATTTCAAATTCAAGAATCCT
GTGTTAGTTGTCGTGGATCTAGGAAGAATGCTTTTGACGAACACCCAAGATAACTCCAGGAGGAAAAGTA
GGGATGGGTCAGCATCTGAAGAGACCCAGTTTAGTGATGATGAATATAAGACCCCCCTGGCCACACCTCC
TAACACCCCACCTCCCGAGTCAAGCAGCAGCAACGGAGAGAAAACACCTCCCTTTTCTGGAGTTGAGTTC
AGTGAAGAACAGCTTCAAGCACATTTAATGAGCACAAAGATGTATGAGAGGTACTCGCTGTCATTTATGG
ACCTCCAGATCATGGTTGGACGAGTGAAAGACAATTGGAAGCATGTCCAGGATATTGACGTGGGACCAAC
ACATGTGGTAGAGAAGTTCAACGTTCACCTACAGTTAGAGCGTCGATTGATTTATACTTCAGATCCCAAA
TATCCAGGAGCCGTGCTCTCAGGCAACTTACCAGACTTAAAAATCCACATTAATGAAGATAAAATATCTG
CACTAAAGAATTGCTTTGCTCTCCTCACCACCCCAGAAATGAAAACTTCTGACACTCAGATTAAAGAAAA
GATTTTTCCCCAGGAGGAGCAGCGGGGAAGTTTGCAAGACTCCGTAATGAATTTAACCCAGAGCATTGTG
TTGTTGGAGCAGCATACCCGCGAGGTTCTGGTGGAGTCGCAGCTCCTCCTGGCGGAATTTAAAGTGAACT
GTATGCAGCTTGGTGTTGAGAGCAATGGCCGGTACATTTCTGTGCTCAAGGTGTTTGGTACCAATGCTCA
CTTTGTGAAGAGGCCTTATGATGCTGAAGTCTCCCTAACTGTTCATGGTTTGCTCCTGGTGGATACCATG
CAGACATATGGTGCTGATTTTGACCTTTTGATGGCTTCACATAAGAACTTGAGCTTTGATATTCCAACGG
GAAGCCTTCGGGATAGCAGGGCCCAGTCTCCTGTCTCTGGACCGAATGTGGCCCACTTAACTGATGGAGC
TACACTGAACGACCGATCAGCTACTAGTGTTTCACTTGACAAAATTCTTACCAAAGAGCAAGAGTCCCTT
ATTAAGTTGGAATATCAGTTTGTGAGTTCAGAGTGCCCATCGATGAATTTAGACAGTACTCTTCAGGTGA
TTTCCCTACAGGTGAATAATTTAGATATTATCCTCAATCCAGAGACGATTGTGGAGCTAATTGGTTTTCT
TCAAAAATCCTTTCCCAAGGAAAAAGATGATTTAAGTCCTCAACCTTTAATGACTGATTTTGAAAGAAGC
TTCAGAGAACAAGGAACTTACCAGTCTACATATGAACAAAACACTGAGGTTGCAGTGGAAATCCATAGGC
TGAACTTACTGCTTCTTCGGACAGTGGGCATGGCAAATAGAGAGAAATATGGCAGAAAAATTGCAACTGC
AAGTATAGGTGGCACCAAAGTTAATGTCTCAATGGGTAGCACGTTTGACATGAATGGTTCTCTTGGCTGT
TTACAGCTTATGGATTTGACACAAGATAACGTTAAAAACCAGTATGTTGTCAGCATTGGGAATTCTGTAG
GCTATGAAAATATCATCAGTGATATTGGCTACTTTGAATCTGTGTTTGTCAGAATGGAAGATGCAGCCCT
CACTGAAGCTTTGAGTTTCACGTTTGTTGAGAGATCTAAACAGGAGTGTTTTCTCAACCTGAAGATGGCT
TCTTTACATTATAACCACTCTGCTAAGTTTTTGAAGGAGTTGACGTTATCCATGGATGAACTGGAAGAAA
ATTTTCGAGGTATGCTGAAAAGCGCAGCCACCAAAGTCACCACAGTACTAGCTACCAAGACTGCCGAGTA
TAGCGAGATGGTATCGCTCTTTGAAACTCCAAGGAAGACTCGGGAACCCTTTATCTTAGAGGAAAATGAA
ATATATGGGTTTGACCTAGCTTCGTCTCATTTGGACACTGTAAAGCTAATCTTGAACATAAACATTGAAT
CACCAGTTGTTTCTATCCCTCGGAAGCCGGGGAGTCCTGAGTTGTTGGTGGGACACTTGGGACAGATATT
CATCCAGAATTTTGTGGCGGGAGATGATGAATCCAGAAGTGACCGTCTGCAGGTGGAAATCAAGGACATT
AAACTGTATTCTTTGAATTGCACCCAGTTGGCAGGTAGAGAAGCTGTTGGGTCTGAAGGAAGCCGGATGT
TTTGCCCACCTTCCGGGTCTGGCAGTGCCAACAGTCAGGAGGAAGCTCATTTCACACGACATGATTTCTT
TGAATCTTTGCATAGAGGTCAAGCTTTTCACATCCTGAACAACACCACCATTCAGTTTAAACTGGAGAAG
ATCCCTATAGAGAGAGAATCTGAATTGACTTTTTCTCTTAGCCCAGATGACCTGGGAACTTCTAGCATCA
TGAAGATTGAAGGAAAATTTGTCAATCCAGTTCAGGTGGTGTTAGCAAAGCATGTATATGAGCAGGTTTT
ACAAACCCTGGACAATCTCGTGTACAGTGAAGATCTGAATAAGTATCCAGCCAGTGCTACCTCCTCCCCT
TGCCCTGATTCTCCTCTGCCTCCCCTCAGTACCTGTGGAGAATCTTCTGTTGAAAGGAAGGAGAATGGAT
TGTTCAGCCACTCCAGCCTTTCTAACACCTCTCAGAAGTCATTGTCAGTGAAGGAAGTCAAATCCTTTAC
TCAGATTCAAGCCACCTTTTGTATATCAGAGCTTCAGGTTCAGCTAAGTGGAGATCTGACTTTGGGGGCC
CAAGGTCTTGTGAGCTTAAAGTTTCAGGACTTTGAGGTGGAATTCAGTAAAGACCATCCCCAGACTTTAT
CTATTCAGATTGCCCTGCATTCTCTGCTGATGGAGGACTTATTGGAGAAGAATCCAGATTCTAAATATAA
GAACCTGATGGTGTCTCGAGGAGCCCCTAAGCCATCTAGTTTAGCACAAAAAGAATACCTTTCTCAGTCT
TGCCCCTCAGTGTCCAATGTGGAATATCCTGATATGCCTCGGTCTCTCCCTTCCCACATGGAAGAAGCTC
CTAATGTCTTCCAGTTGTATCAAAGGCCCACCTCTGCGTCCCGGAAAAAGCAAAAGGAAGTCCAAGACAA
GGACTATCCCTTGACCCCACCTCCTTCTCCAACAGTGGATGAGCCCAAGATACTTGTTGGAAAGAGTAAA
TTTGATGATTCCTTAGTCCACATCAACATATTCTTGGTAGATAAGAAACATCCAGAATTCTCTTCCAGTT
ACAATCGAGTTAACCGGAGCATTGATGTTGATTTTAATTGCTTGGATGTGCTGATCACACTGCAAACCTG
GGTTGTGATATTAGACTTTTTTGGAATCGGCTCCACTGCAGACAACCACGCAATGAGGCTGCCTCCTGAG
GGCATTCTGCACAACGTGAAGTTGGAGCCACATGCCTCCATGGAGTCTGGACTTCAGGATCCAGTGAACA
CCAAACTGGATCTCAAGGTTCATTCACTTTCTCTAGTGCTGAATAAGACCACCAGTGAGCTTGCCAAAGC
AAATGTGTCCAAATTAGTAGCACACCTGGAAATGATTGAGGGAGACCTGGCCTTACAGGGCAGCATTGGG
AGTCTGTCTCTAAGTGACCTCACATGCCATGGAGAGTTCTACAGAGAACGGTTCACTACCAGTGGTGAAG
AAGCACTCATCTTCCAGACTTTTAAATACGGACGGCCTGACCCTCTGCTCCGGAGAGAACACGACATTCG
CGTGAGCCTCCGGATGGCCTCTGTGCAGTATGTGCATACTCAGCGTTTCCAGGCAGAGGTGGTGGCCTTC
ATTCAGCATTTCACTCAGCTGCAGGATGTCTTAGGGCGCCAGCGAGCTGCTATTGAGGGGCAGACGGTGA
GAGATCAAGCCCAGCGCTGTTCACGGGTTCTCCTGGATATTGAGGCTGGTGCTCCCGTTCTCTTGATCCC
AGAAAGTTCCAGATCAAATAATCTGATTGTAGCAAATTTGGGGAAGTTGAAAGTCAAAAATAAGTTTCTG
TTTGCTGGTTTTCCTGGCACCTTTTCCCTACAAGATAAGGAATCTGTGCCTTCAGCTTCCCCAACGGGTA
TTCCCAAACACAGTCTGAGGAAAACGACAAGCACGGAGGAGCCCAGGGGAACCCATTCCCAGGGGCAGTT
CACGATGCCTCTTGCTGGAATGAGCCTAGGAAGCCTGAAGAGTGAGTTTGTGCCCAGTACCTCCACCAAG
CAGCAAGGGCCGCAACCCACACTGTCTGTTGGCCAAGAGTCCAGTAGTCCAGAAGACCATGTCTGCCTGC
TGGATTGCGTTGTCGTGGATCTCCAGGACATGGACATCTTTGCTGCAGAGAGACATCCGAGAGAATACTC
GAAGGCACCAGAGGATAGTAGTGGAGATCTGATCTTCCCTTCCTATTTTGTGCGACAGACAGGAGGAAGC
CTCTTAACCGAGCCTTGTAGGCTGAAATTGCAGGTGGAAAGGAATTTGGACAAAGAAATAAGTCATACTG
TGCCAGACATATCTATCCATGGCAATCTCTCCTCAGTCCACTGCTCTCTGGATCTGTATAAATACAAGCT
GATCCGCGGCTTATTAGAGAACAACCTGGGAGAACCCATAGAGGAATTTATGCGGCCTTATGATTTACAA
GATCCAAGAATTCATACTGTCCTGAGTGGAGAAGTGTACACCTGTATGTGCTTCCTCATTGATATGGTGA
ATGTAAGTCTGGAGCTTAAAGATCCAAAAAGAAAAGAAGGTGCTGGGTCCCTAGCCAGATTTGACTTCAA
GAAATGCAAACTGCTCTATGAAAGTTTTTCCAACCAAACCAAGTCCATTAACTTGGTTTCCCATTCCATG
ATGGCTTTTGACACCCGTTATGCTGGGCAGAAGACCAGCCCTGGCATGACGAATGTGTTCAGCTGTATCT
TTCAGCCCGCTAAGAACAGCAGCACCACCCAAGGGTCCATTCAGATTGAACTACATTTCAGATCTACCAA
GGATTCCTCCTGCTTTACAGTAGTTCTCAACAATCTCCGTGTGTTTCTCATATTTGACTGGCTACTGTTA
GTCCATGATTTTCTCCACACTCCCAGTGATATTAAGAAACAAAATCATGTTACTCCTTCTCGCCACCGTA
ACTCTAGCAGCGAATCTGCTATAGTTCCCAAAACTGTGAAGAGTGGAGTAGTTACCAAGCGGTCTTCCCT
TCCTGTGTCCAATGAAAGGCACCTGGAGGTCAAGGTCAATGTAACAGGTACGGAGTTTGTGGTCATTGAA
GATGTGTCCTGCTTCGACACCAATGCCATTATTCTGAAAGGCACCACAGTGCTCACCTATAAGCCCCGGT
TTGTTGATCGCCCCTTTTCAGGAAGTTTGTTTGGCATTGAGGTGTTTTCATGCCGACTAGGGAATGAGCA
TGATACAGCTCTTTCAATTGTGGATCCCGTACAAATTCAAATGGAGTTGGTGGGGAATTCTTCTTATCAA
AATAGTTCAGGATTGATGGATGCATTCAATAGTGAAGATTTCCCACCTGTCCTGGAGATTCAGTTACAAG
CCCTGGATATCAGACTCTCCTATAATGATGTTCAGCTGTTTCTTGCCATTGCAAAATCCATCCCAGAGCA
AGCTAATGCTGCAGTGCCAGACTCAGTGGCCCTGGAGTCAGACTCCGTTGGCACTTACCTTCCAGGTGCA
TCTCGCGTTGGAGAGGAAATCAGAGAAGGGACAAGACACACCTTAGATCCTGTCTTGGAGTTACAGCTGG
CTAGGCTGCAGGAGCTGGGATTCAGCATGGATGATTGTCGCAAAGCTCTTTTGGCGTGTCAAGGCCAATT
GAAAAAGGCAGCAAGTTGGTTGTTTAAGAATGCGGAACCTCTGAAGTCTCTTTCCTTGGCCTCCACCAGC
CGAGATAGCCCAGGGGCTGTGGCAGCGCCATTGATCTCTGGCGTGGAGATCAAAGCTGAGAGTGTGTGCA
TCTGTTTCATCGATGACTGCATGGATTGTGATGTTCCTCTCGCTGAACTCACCTTTTCCCGTCTGAATTT
TCTTCAGCGTGTAAGAACTAGCCCTGAAGGCTATGCCCACTTCACCCTTTCTGGAGATTATTATAACCGT
GCTCTTTCAGGCTGGGAGCCATTTATTGAGCCTTGGCCATGCTCTGTATCCTGGCAACAGCAGGCAGCTA
GTCGTCTCCATCCTCCTCGACTGAAGCTAGAAGCCAAGGCCAAACCTCGTTTGGATATCAATATCACTTC
TGTGCTAATTGACCAGTATGTAAGTACCAAGGAATCGTGGATGGCAGATTACTGTAAAGATGACAAGGAC
ATAGAGTCAGCTAAATCAGAAGACTGGATGGGCTCTTCGGTGGATCCTCCATGTTTTGGACAAACAGAGG
TGAAAACCCCCAAGCGCCGGCAGCCATTTGTCCCCTTTGCTCTGAGGAACCACACGGGGTGCACTTTGTG
GTTTGCCACCCTGACCACCACACCCACCAGAGCTGCACTCTCTCACAGTGGGAGTCCAGGGGTAGTTCCA
GAAGGGAACGGAACATTTCTCGATGATACTCACAATGTTAGTGAATGGCGAGAAGTCCTTACAGGTGAAG
AGATTCCCTTTGAATTTGAAGCAAGAGGAAAGTTAAGACACAGACACACCCATGACCTCCGGATTCATCA
ACTGCAAGTGAGAGTAAATGGCTGGGAGCAAGTGAGCCCAGTGTCTGTGGACAAAGTCGGGACCTTTTTT
CGATATGCAGCACCAGATAAAAATTCATCTTCCTCTACGATTGGCAGCCCAAGCAGCAGAACAAATATTA
TACATCCCCAGGTTTATTTCTCTTCACTCCCACCAGTGCGGGTGGTCTTTGCAGTGACTATGGAAGGCAG
TGCACGGAAAGTCATCACTGTCCGGTCAGCCCTCATTGTGAGGAACAGACTTGAGACACCAATGGAACTA
AGACTGGATAGCCCATCAGCTCCAGACAAGCCAGTGGTGCTTCCTGCTATCATGCCAGGGGATTCGTTTG
CTGTGCCTTTACACCTCACTTCTTGGCGGCTACAGGCCCGGCCCAAAGGATTGGGTGTATTTTTCTGTAA
GGCTCCCATTCATTGGACCAATGTAGTGAAGACTGCAGAAATTAGTAGCAGTAAACGAGAGTGCCACTCT
ATGGACACAGAAAAAAGCCGATTTTTCAGGTTTTGTGTGGCTATAAAGAAAGAGAATTATCCAGATTATA
TGCCCTCAAACATATTTTCTGACAGTGCAAAACAGATTTTCAGACAGCCTGGGCATACCATATATCTCCT
GCCAACTGTGGTAATCTGCAACTTGCTACCCTGTGAACTTGATTTTTATGTTAAAGGAATGCCAATTAAT
GGGACGCTGAAACCTGGCAAGGAGGCAGCTCTCCATACAGCTGATACATCCCAGAACATTGAGCTGGGGG
TATCACTGGAGAATTTCCCCCTCTGTAAAGAATTGCTCATTCCACCTGGAACCCAAAACTATATGGTGAG
AATGCGACTCTATGACGTCAACCGTCGGCAGCTGAACCTCACCATCCGGATTGTGTGTCGAGCAGAAGGA
TCCTTAAAGATCTTCATTTCTGCTCCATATTGGCTGATTAACAAAACAGGGTTGCCACTGATCTTCAGAC
AGGACAATGCCAAGACAGATGCTGCAGGCCAGTTTGAGGAGCATGAGCTGGCCCGTAGCCTGAGTCCTCT
CTTATTCTGCTATGCTGACAAAGAGCAGCCAAACCTCTGCACGATGAGAATCGGAAGGGGGATTCATCCA
GAAGGCATGCCGGGCTGGTGTCAGGGCTTCTCCCTGGATGGTGGTAGTGGTGTCCGAGCTTTGAAAGTCA
TCCAGCAAGGAAACCGCCCAGGGCTGATCTATAACATTGGTATTGATGTCAAGAAAGGCCGAGGTCGATA
CATTGATACCTGCATGGTCATCTTTGCCCCCCGTTACCTGTTAGATAATAAATCATCTCACAAGCTTGCA
TTTGCACAGAGGGAATTTGCCAGGGGACAGGGAACAGCCAATCCCGAAGGTTACATTTCCACCCTTCCTG
GTTCCAGTGTGGTGTTCCACTGGCCTCGGAATGACTATGATCAGCTATTGTGTGTCAGACTGATGGACGT
TCCCAATTGTATTTGGTCTGGAGGCTTTGAAGTCAACAAGAATAATTCCTTCCATATCAACATGAGGGAT
ACCTTGGGAAAATGCTTCTTCCTACGAGTGGAAATTACTCTCCGAGGAGCTACGTATAGGATCTCATTTA
GTGACACAGATCAGTTACCTCCTCCTTTCCGAATTGACAACTTTTCTAAGGTCCCGGTTGTCTTTACTCA
GCATGGCGTAGCTGAACCCAGGCTCCGGACTGAAGTGAAGCCCATGACTTCATTGGATTATGCCTGGGAC
GAACCCACCTTGCCACCTTTTATCACTCTGACTGTTAAAGGGGCAGGGTCCTCTGAGATCAACTGCAACA
TGAATGATTTCCAGGATAATCGGCAGCTTTATTATGAAAATTTCATTTACATTGCTGCTACATATACATT
CTCTGGCTTGCAGGAGGGAACAGGCAGGCCTGTGGCTTCCAACAAGGCCATTACCTGTGCGGAGCTCGTT
TTGGATGTCTCACCCAAGACACAAAGAGTCATTTTAAAAAAGAAGGAACCAGGAAAGCGTTCTCAGCTGT
GGAGGATGACAGGAACAGGAATGCTGGCCCATGAGGGCTCCTCAGTTCCTCACAATCCCAATAAGCCCTC
AGCCGCCCGCTCCACCGAGGGGTCTGCCATCTTAGATATTGCTGGTCTCGCTGCAGTGACTGACAACAGA
TACGAGCCACTGATGCTGAGAAAGCCTGACCGCAGGCGAAGCACAACTCAGACGTGGAGTTTCCGAGAAG
GAAAACTGACCTGTGGGTTACATGGGTTGGTCGTCCAGGCCAAAGGAGGACTTTCTGGTTTGTTTGATGG
AGCTGAAGTTGTTCTTGGTCCTGACACTTCCATGGAGCTTTTGGGGCCAGTTCCACCTGAACAACAATTT
ATTAATCAAAAAATGAGACCTGGTTCTGGAATGTTATCCATCAGAGTCATCCCAGATGGACCAACTAGAG
CACTCCAGATAACAGATTTCTGCCACCGGAAAAGCAGCCGTTCATATGAAGTGGATGAACTTCCTGTCAC
CGAACAAGAGCTGCAGAAATTAAAGAATCCAGATACAGAGCAGGAATTGGAAGTGCTTGTGAGGTTAGAA
GGTGGAATTGGGTTGTCCTTAATTAATAAAGTCCCAGAAGAACTGGTCTTTGCAAGTCTTACAGGAATCA
ATGTGCACTATACACAGCTGGCAACCAGTCACATGCTTGAACTCAGCATACAGGATGTACAGGTGGACAA
TCAGCTCATTGGTACCACGCAGCCCTTCATGCTCTATGTGACTCCCCTGAGCAATGAGAATGAGGTCATC
GAGACCGGCCCAGCTGTGCAAGTCAACGCAGTGAAGTTCCCCAGTAAGAGTGCACTGACCAACATCTACA
AGCATCTGATGATCACAGCTCAGAGATTCACAGTGCAAATTGAGGAGAAACTGCTCCTCAAGCTGCTAAG
TTTCTTTGGCTACGATCAAGCAGAATCAGAGGTGGAAAAATATGATGAAAACCTCCATGAAAAGACAGCT
GAGCAAGGTGGAACACCAATTCGATACTACTTTGAAAATCTCAAAATCAGCATTCCTCAGATCAAGCTAA
GTGTGTTCACCTCCAACAAGCTCCCATTGGATCTTAAGGCCCTAAAAAGCACCTTGGGGTTTCCTTTGAT
ACGGTTTGAAGACGCTGTGATTAATCTAGATCCATTCACTCGGGTACATCCCTATGAGACCAAGGAGTTC
ATCATCAATGATATCCTCAAACATTTCCAGGAGGAACTCCTCAGCCAGGCAGCTCGAATCCTGGGATCAG
TGGATTTTCTTGGCAATCCTATGGGGCTTTTGAATGATGTTTCTGAAGGGGTTACTGGACTGATAAAATA
TGGAAATGTCGGGGGCCTCATCAGAAATGTTACACACGGAGTATCAAACTCTGCTGCCAAGTTTGCTGGA
ACATTATCAGATGGCTTAGGGAAGACGATGGACAATCGGCATCAGTCAGAGCGGGAGTACATCAGGTACC
ATGCAGCCACAAGTGGTGAACACCTTGTAGCCGGCATCCATGGCCTGGCTCATGGTATCATTGGTGGACT
GACCAGTGTTATAACTTCGACAGTGGAAGGTGTGAAAACAGAAGGGGGTGTCAGCGGTTTCATATCTGGC
CTTGGAAAAGGGCTTGTTGGCACTGTAACCAAGCCAGTGGCAGGCGCCCTGGATTTTGCATCAGAAACAG
CCCAGGCGGTGAGAGACACAGCCACACTCAGCGGCCCCAGGACTCAAGCACAGAGGGTTCGGAAACCGCG
TTGCTGCACGGGGCCCCAGGGGCTGCTTCCCCGATATTCTGAGAGCCAGGCGGAAGGACAGGAGCAGCTC
TTCAAACTCACAGACAACATACAGGACGAATTCTTCATCGCTGTGGAGAACATTGACAGCTACTGCGTGC
TCATCTCCTCCAAAGCTGTTTACTTCCTGAAAAGTGGAGACTACGTGGATCGAGAAGCCATTTTCCTAGA
AGTCAAATACGATGACCTCTACCACTGCCTTGTCTCCAAAGACCATGGGAAGGTGTATGTGCAGGTGACC
AAGAAAGCCGTGAGCACGAGCAGTGGAGTGTCCATCCCCGGCCCCTCCCACCAGAAGCCCATGGTCCATG
TGAAATCTGAGGTCCTTGCTGTCAAGTTGTCACAAGAAATAAACTACGCAAAGAGCCTCTACTATGAACA
GCAGCTTATGTTAAGACTCAGCGAAAACCGAGAGCAGCTGGAGCTGGACTCCTGATCTAGATAACTGATC
ATAATCAGCCATACCACATTTGTAGAGGTTTTACTTGCTTTAAAAAACCTCCCACACCTCCCCCTGAACC
TGAAACATAAAATGAATGCAATTGTTGTTGTTAACTTGTTTATTGCAGCTTATAATGGTTACAAATAAAG
CAATAGCATCACAAATTTCACAAATAAAGCATTTTTTTCACTGCATTCTAGTTGTGGTTTGTCCAAACTC
ATCAATGTATCTTAACGCGTAAATTGTAAGCGTTAATATTTTGTTAAAATTCGCGTTAAATTTTTGTTAA
ATCAGCTCATTTTTTAACCAATAGGCCGAAATCGGCAAAATCCCTTATAAATCAAAAGAATAGACCGAGA
TAGGGT
[37 nt withheld, positions 15057-15093]
AAAGAACGTGGACTCCAACGTCAAAGG
[49 nt withheld, positions 15121-15169]
T
[91 nt withheld, positions 15171-15261]
G
[124 nt withheld, positions 15263-15386]
CAGGTGGCACTTTTCGGGGAAATGTGCGCGGAACCCCTATTTGTTTATTTTTCTAAATACATTCAAATAT
GTATCCGCTCATGAGACAATAACCCTGATAAATGCTTCAATAATATTGAAAAAGGAAGAGTCCTGAGGCG
GAAAGAACCAGCTGTGGAATGTGTGTCAGTTAGGGTGTGGAAAGTCCCCAGGCTCCCCAGCAGGCAGAAG
TATGCAAAGCATGCATCTCAATTAGTCAGCAACCAGGTGTGGAAAGTCCCCAGGCTCCCCAGCAGGCAGA
AGTATGCAAAGCATGCATCTCAATTAGTCAGCAACCATAGTCCCGCCCCTAACTCCGCCCATCCCGCCCC
TAACTCCGCCCAGTTCCGCCCATTCTCCGCCCCATGGCTGACTAATTTTTTTTATTTATGCAGAGGCCGA
GGCCGCCTCGGCCTCTGAGCTATTCCAGAAGTAGTGAGGAGGCTTTTTTGGAGGCCTAGGCTTTTGCAAA
GATCGATCAAGAGACAGGATGAGGATCGTTTCGCATGATTGAACAAGATGGATTGCACGCAGGTTCTCCG
GCCGCTTGGGTGGAGAGGCTATTCGGCTATGACTGGGCACAACAGACAATCGGCTGCTCTGATGCCGCCG
TGTTCCGGCTGTCAGCGCAGGGGCGCCCGGTTCTTTTTGTCAAGACCGACCTGTCCGGTGCCCTGAATGA
ACTGCAAGACGAGGCAGCGCGGCTATCGTGGCTGGCCACGACGGGCGTTCCTTGCGCAGCTGTGCTCGAC
GTTGTCACTGAAGCGGGAAGGGACTGGCTGCTATTGGGCGAAGTGCCGGGGCAGGATCTCCTGTCATCTC
ACCTTGCTCCTGCCGAGAAAGTATCCATCATGGCTGATGCAATGCGGCGGCTGCATACGCTTGATCCGGC
TACCTGCCCATTCGACCACCAAGCGAAACATCGCATCGAGCGAGCACGTACTCGGATGGAAGCCGGTCTT
GTCGATCAGGATGATCTGGACGAAGAGCATCAGGGGCTCGCGCCAGCCGAACTGTTCGCCAGGCTCAAGG
CGAGCATGCCCGACGGCGAGGATCTCGTCGTGACCCATGGCGATGCCTGCTTGCCGAATATCATGGTGGA
AAATGGCCGCTTTTCTGGATTCATCGACTGTGGCCGGCTGGGTGTGGCGGACCGCTATCAGGACATAGCG
TTGGCTACCCGTGATATTGCTGAAGAGCTTGGCGGCGAATGGGCTGACCGCTTCCTCGTGCTTTACGGTA
TCGCCGCTCCCGATTCGCAGCGCATCGCCTTCTATCGCCTTCTTGACGAGTTCTTCTGAGCGGGACTCTG
GGGTTCGAAATGACCGACCAAGCGACGCCCAACCTGCCATCACGAGATTTCGATTCCACCGCCGCCTTCT
ATGAAAGGTTGGGCTTCGGAATCGTTTTCCGGGACGCCGGCTGGATGATCCTCCAGCGCGGGGATCTCAT
GCTGGAGTTCTTCGCCCACCCTAGGGGGAGGCTAACTGAAACACGGAAGGAGACAATACCGGAAGGAACC
CGCGCTATGACGGCAATAAAAAGACAGAATAAAACGCACGGTGTTGGGTCGTTTGTTCATAAACGCGGGG
TTCGGTCCCAGGGCTGGCACTCTGTCGATACCCCACCGAGACCCCATTGGGGCCAATACGCCCGCGTTTC
TTCCTTTTCCCCACCCCACCCCCCAAGTTCGGGTGAAGGCCCAGGGCTCGCAGCCAACGTCGGGGCGGCA
GGCCCTGCCATAGCCTCAGGTTACTCATATATACTTTAGATTGATTTAAAACTTCATTTTTAATTTAAAA
GGATCTAGGTGAAGATCCTTTTTGATAATCTCATGACCAAAATCCCTTAACGTGAGTTTTCGTTCCACTG
AGCGTCAGACCCCGTAGAAAAGATCAAAGGATCTTCTTGAGATCCTTTTTTTCTGCGCGTAATCTGCTGC
TTGCAAACAAAAAAACCACCGCTACCAGCGGTGGTTTGTTTGCCGGATCAAGAGCTACCAACTCTTTTTC
CGAAGGTAACTGGCTTCAGCAGAGCGCAGATACCAAATACTGTTCTTCTAGTGTAGCCGTAGTTAGGCCA
CCACTTCAAGAACTCTGTAGCACCGCCTACATACCTCGCTCTGCTAATCCTGTTACCAGTGGCTGCTGCC
AGTGGCGATAAGTCGTGTCTTACCGGGTTGGACTCAAGACGATAGTTACCGGATAAGGCGCAGCGGTCGG
GCTGAACGGGGGGTTCGTGCACACAGCCCAGCTTGGAGCGAACGACCTACACCGAACTGAGATACCTACA
GCGTGAGCTATGAGAAAGCGCCACGCTTCCCGAAGGGAGAAAGGCGGACAGGTATCCGGTAAGCGGCAGG
GTCGGAACAGGAGAGCGCACGAGGGAGCTTCCAGGGGGAAACGCCTGGTATCTTTATAGTCCTGTCGGGT
TTCGCCACCTCTGACTTGAGCGTCGATTTTTGTGATGCTCGTCAGGGGGGCGGAGCCTATGGAAAAACGC
CAGCAACGCGGCCTTTTTACGGTTCCTGGCCTTTTGCTGGCCTTTTGCTCACATGTTCTTTCCTGCGTTA
TCCCCTGATTCTGTGGATAACCGTATTACCGCCATGCAT
